Addgene plasmid #116044: PB-PGK-Cit-hcvs-DHFR
Purpose: Reporter plasmid for measuring protease activity
Depositing lab: Michael Elowitz. Depositing organization: California Institute of Technology. Publication: Programmable protein circuits in living cells. Gao XJ, Chong LS, Kim MS, Elowitz MB. Science. 2018 Sep 21;361(6408):1252-1258. doi: 10.1126/science.aat5062. PubMed 30237357.
Backbone
  Vector backbone: PB-PGK
  Vector type: Mammalian Expression
Growth in bacteria
  Bacterial resistance: Ampicillin, 100 μg/mL
  Growth temperature: 37°C
  Growth strain: DH5alpha
  Copy number: High Copy
Gene/Insert
  Gene/Insert name: Cit-hcvs-DHFR
  Species: Synthetic
  Cloning method: Gibson Cloning
Terms and licenses: Academic/Nonprofit Terms; Industry Terms: Not Available to Industry
How to cite: PB-PGK-Cit-hcvs-DHFR was a gift from Michael Elowitz (Addgene plasmid # 116044 ; http://n2t.net/addgene:116044 ; RRID:Addgene_116044)
