[The description below was written by a language model from this plasmid's Addgene catalogue record and pLannotate feature annotations shown in this document.]
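Description:
PB-PGK-Cit-hcvs-DHFR is a mammalian expression plasmid built on the PB-PGK backbone and serves as a fluorescent reporter for measuring protease activity. It is maintained in E. coli as a high-copy plasmid through a ColE1/pUC-type origin and selected with ampicillin via the β-lactamase gene. An f1 origin and remnants of a lacZα/lac promoter cloning region are also present from the parental bacterial backbone. The "PB" prefix suggests a piggyBac transposon design, but no transposon terminal repeats appear in the feature table. The short hits to lambda phage portal protein on either side of the mammalian cassettes are probably incidental annotation matches, not functional elements.

The payload is a synthetic fusion gene driven by the mouse PGK promoter and terminated by a bGH polyadenylation signal. It encodes the yellow fluorescent protein Citrine followed, after a short unannotated linker, by E. coli dihydrofolate reductase (folA). The name indicates that this linker carries an "hcvs" element, presumably a cleavage site for hepatitis C virus protease, although the record does not define it. DHFR-derived domains are commonly used as conditional degradation tags. A plausible logic is therefore that cleavage at the linker separates Citrine from DHFR and changes fluorescence, giving a readout of protease activity, but the record does not spell out this mechanism.

Downstream, an SV40 enhancer/early promoter drives a neomycin phosphotransferase gene, followed by a WPRE fragment and an SV40 poly(A) signal. This cassette allows G418 selection of stably modified mammalian cells. The plasmid was generated by Gibson assembly and comes from work on programmable protein-level circuits in living cells.
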