Features (pLannotate 1.2.2; 20 found; start..end, strand, type, name):
      1..105     -  promoter       AmpR promoter: bla
    158..586     -  rep_origin     f1 ori (sequence partly withheld): f1 bacteriophage origin of replication; arrow indicates direction of (+) strand synthesis
    591..746     -  CDS            lacZα (fragment): LacZα fragment of β-galactosidase; lacZ fragment
    748..867     +  CDS            B (fragment): PORTL_LAMBD - Experimental evidence at protein level: Swiss-Prot protein existence level 1. Forms the portal vertex of the capsid (PubMed:6228056, PubMed:6232391). This portal plays critical roles in head assembly, genome packaging, neck/tail attachment, and genome ejection (Probable). The portal protein multimerizes as a single ring-shaped homododecamer arranged around a central channel (PubMed:6232391). Binds to the terminase subunits to form the packaging machine (PubMed:7799432). From Escherichia phage lambda (Bacteriophage lambda).
   1414..1913    +  promoter       PGK promoter: mouse phosphoglycerate kinase 1 promoter
   1947..2660    +  CDS            Citrine: Citrine is a basic (constitutively fluorescent) yellow fluorescent protein published in 2001, derived from Aequorea victoria. It has moderate acid sensitivity.
   2718..3191    +  CDS            folA: DYR_ECOLI - Also known as tmrA. Experimental evidence at protein level: Swiss-Prot protein existence level 1. Key enzyme in folate metabolism. Catalyzes an essential reaction for de novo glycine and purine synthesis, and for DNA precursor synthesis. From Escherichia coli (strain K12).
   3227..3434    +  polyA_signal   bGH poly(A) signal: bovine growth hormone polyadenylation signal
   3472..3801    +  promoter       SV40 promoter: SV40 enhancer and early promoter
   3868..4659    +  CDS            neo: KKA2_KLEPN - Also known as kan, nptII. Experimental evidence at protein level: Swiss-Prot protein existence level 1. Resistance to kanamycin, neomycin, paromomycin, ribostamycin, butirosin and gentamicin B. From Klebsiella pneumoniae.
   4669..4775    +  misc_feature   WPRE (fragment): woodchuck hepatitis virus posttranscriptional regulatory element
   4784..4905    +  polyA_signal   SV40 poly(A) signal: SV40 polyadenylation signal
   4923..5015    +  ncRNA          G-CSF SLDE: Accession: RF00183 - G-CSF factor stem-loop destabilising element (SLDE)
   5712..6179    +  CDS            B (fragment): PORTL_LAMBD - Experimental evidence at protein level: Swiss-Prot protein existence level 1. Forms the portal vertex of the capsid (PubMed:6228056, PubMed:6232391). This portal plays critical roles in head assembly, genome packaging, neck/tail attachment, and genome ejection (Probable). The portal protein multimerizes as a single ring-shaped homododecamer arranged around a central channel (PubMed:6232391). Binds to the terminase subunits to form the packaging machine (PubMed:7799432). From Escherichia phage lambda (Bacteriophage lambda).
   6217..6233    -  protein_bind   lac operator: The lac repressor binds to the lac operator to inhibit transcription in E. coli. This inhibition can be relieved by adding lactose or isopropyl-β-D-thiogalactopyranoside (IPTG). lac repressor encoded by lacI
   6241..6271    -  promoter       lac promoter: promoter for the E. coli lac operon
   6286..6307    -  protein_bind   CAP binding site: CAP binding activates transcription in the presence of cAMP. E. coli catabolite activator protein
   6320..6412    -  CDS            lacI (fragment): lac repressor; lacI; The lac repressor binds to the lac operator to inhibit transcription in E. coli. This inhibition can be relieved by adding lactose or isopropyl-β-D-thiogalactopyranoside (IPTG).
   6595..7183    -  rep_origin     ori: high-copy-number ColE1/pMB1/pBR322/pUC origin of replication
   7354..8214    -  CDS            AmpR: β-lactamase; bla; confers resistance to ampicillin, carbenicillin, and related antibiotics
>Addgene plasmid #116044 | PB-PGK-Cit-hcvs-DHFR | addgene full sequence | sequence record 225019 | Addgene NGS Result
ACTCTTCCTTTTTCAATATTATTGAAGCATTTATCAGGGTTATTGTCTCATGAGCGGATACATATTTGAA
TGTATTTAGAAAAATAAACAAATAGGGGTTCCGCGCACATTTCCCCGAAAAGTGCCACCTAAATTGTAAG
CGTTAATATTTTGTTAAAATTCGCGTTAAATTTTTGTTAAATCAGCTCATTTTTTAACCAATAGGCCGAA
ATCGGCAAAATCCCTTATAAATCAAAAGAATAGACCGAGATAGGGT
[37 nt withheld, positions 257-293]
AAAGAACGTGGACTCCAACGTCAAAGG
[49 nt withheld, positions 321-369]
T
[91 nt withheld, positions 371-461]
G
[124 nt withheld, positions 463-586]
CCCATTCGCCATTCAGGCTGCGCAACTGTTGGGAAGGGCGATCGGTGCGGGCCTCTTCGCTATTACGCCA
GCTGGCGAAAGGGGGATGTGCTGCAAGGCGATTAAGTTGGGTAACGCCAGGGTTTTCCCAGTCACGACGT
TGTAAAACGACGGCCAGTGAGCGCGCCTCGTTCATTCACGTTTTTGAACCCGTGGAGGACGGGCAGACTC
GCGGTGCAAATGTGTTTTACAGCGTGATGGAGCAGATGAAGATGCTCGACACGCTGCAGAACACGCAGCT
AGATTAACCCTAGAAAGATAATCATATTGTGACGTACGTTAAAGATAATCATGTGTAAAATTGACGCATG
TGTTTTATCGGTCTGTATATCGAGGTTTATTTATTAATTTGAATAGATATTAAGTTTTATTATATTTACA
CTTACATACTAATAATAAATTCAACAAACAATTTATTTATGTTTATTTATTTATTAAAAAAAACAAAAAC
TCAAAATTTCTTCTATAAAGTAACAAAACTTTTATGAGGGACAGCCCCCCCCCAAAGCCCCCAGGGATGT
AATTACGTCCCTCCCCCGCTAGGGGGCAGCAGCGAGCCGCCCGGGGCTCCGCTCCGGTCCGGCGCTCCCC
CCGCATCCCCGAGCCGGCAGCGTGCGGGGACAGCCCGGGCACGGGGAAGGTGGCACGGGATCGCTTTCCT
CTGAACGCTTCTCGCTGCTCTTTGAGCCTGCAGACACCTGGGGGGATACGGGGAAAAGGCCTCCACGGCC
ACTAGTAGGCGTTTTGCGCTGCTTCGCGATGTACGGGCCAGATATACGCGTTCTACCGGGTAGGGGAGGC
GCTTTTCCCAAGGCAGTCTGGAGCATGCGCTTTAGCAGCCCCGCTGGGCACTTGGCGCTACACAAGTGGC
CTCTGGCCTCGCACACATTCCACATCCACCGGTAGGCGCCAACCGGCTCCGTTCTTTGGTGGCCCCTTCG
CGCCACCTTCTACTCCTCCCCTAGTCAGGAAGTTCCCCCCCGCCCCGCAGCTCGCGTCGTGCAGGACGTG
ACAAATGGAAGTAGCACGTCTCATTAGTCTCGTGCAGATGGACAGCACCGCTGAGCAATGGAAGCGGGTA
GGCCTTTGGGGCAGCGGCCAATAGCAGCTTTGCTCCTTCGCTTTCTGGGCTCAGAGGCTGGGAAGGGGTG
GGTCCGGGGGCGGGCTCAGGGGCGGGCTCAGGGGCGGGGCGGGCGCCCGAAGGTCCTCCGGAGGCCCGGC
ATTCTGCACGCTTCAAAAGCGCACGTCTGCCGCGCTGTTCTCCTCTTCCTCATCTCCGGGCCTTTCGACC
TGCAGCCCAAGCTTCGCCACCATGGGATCCGTGAGCAAGGGCGAGGAGCTGTTCACCGGGGTGGTGCCCA
TCCTGGTCGAGCTGGACGGCGACGTAAACGGCCACAAGTTCAGCGTGTCCGGCGAGGGCGAGGGCGATGC
CACCTACGGCAAGCTGACCCTGAAGTTCATCTGCACCACCGGCAAGCTGCCCGTGCCCTGGCCCACCCTC
GTGACCACCTTCGGCTACGGCCTGATGTGCTTCGCCCGCTACCCCGACCACATGAAGCAGCACGACTTCT
TCAAGTCCGCCATGCCCGAAGGCTACGTCCAGGAGCGCACCATCTTCTTCAAGGACGACGGCAACTACAA
GACCCGCGCCGAGGTGAAGTTCGAGGGCGACACCCTGGTGAACCGCATCGAGCTGAAGGGCATCGACTTC
AAGGAGGACGGCAACATCCTGGGGCACAAGCTGGAGTACAACTACAACAGCCACAACGTCTATATCATGG
CCGACAAGCAGAAGAACGGCATCAAGGTGAACTTCAAGATCCGCCACAACATCGAGGACGGCAGCGTGCA
GCTCGCCGACCACTACCAGCAGAACACCCCCATCGGCGACGGCCCCGTGCTGCTGCCCGACAACCACTAC
CTGAGCTACCAGTCCGCCCTGAGCAAAGACCCCAACGAGAAGCGCGATCACATGGTCCTGCTGGAGTTCG
TGACCGCCGCCGGGATCACTCTCGGCATGGACGAGCTGTACAAGGGTGGGTCCGGTCTCGACGAGATGGA
GGAGTGTAGTCAGCACCTTGGGAGCGGATCGATATCACTGATCGCTGCACTCGCGGTTGATTATGTAATA
GGCATGGAAAACGCGATGCCCTGGAACCTGCCAGCAGACCTCGCATGGTTTAAGCGGAACACTCTGAATA
AGCCAGTCATTATGGGCCGACATACGTGGGAAAGCATTGGACGCCCACTGCCAGGAAGGAAGAATATAAT
CCTGTCATCACAGCCGTCCACGGACGATAGAGTCACTTGGGTAAAATCCGTTGACGAAGCCATAGCTGCC
TGTGGTGATGTGCCTGAGATAATGGTAATAGGAGGAGGGCGGGTAATCGAACAATTTCTGCCTAAAGCCC
AGAAGCTGTACCTTACCCATATTGACGCGGAAGTAGAGGGCGACACACATTTCCCAGATTATGAGCCAGA
TGATTGGGAGAGCGTTTTCTCCGAATTTCATGATGCAGACGCCCAGAATAGCCACAGCTACTGCTTTGAA
ATATTGGAGCGCCGATGAAGCTAGCGAATTCGAATTTAAATCGGCCTCGACTGTGCCTTCTAGTTGCCAG
CCATCTGTTGTTTGCCCCTCCCCCGTGCCTTCCTTGACCCTGGAAGGTGCCACTCCCACTGTCCTTTCCT
AATAAAATGAGGAAATTGCATCGCATTGTCTGAGTAGGTGTCATTCTATTCTGGGGGGTGGGGTGGGGCA
GGACAGCAAGGGGGAGGATTGGGAAGACAATAGCAGGCATGCTGGGGACGCGGCCGCAATTTAACGCGAA
TTAATTCTGTGGAATGTGTGTCAGTTAGGGTGTGGAAAGTCCCCAGGCTCCCCAGCAGGCAGAAGTATGC
AAAGCATGCATCTCAATTAGTCAGCAACCAGGTGTGGAAAGTCCCCAGGCTCCCCAGCAGGCAGAAGTAT
GCAAAGCATGCATCTCAATTAGTCAGCAACCATAGTCCCGCCCCTAACTCCGCCCATCCCGCCCCTAACT
CCGCCCAGTTCCGCCCATTCTCCGCCCCATGGCTGACTAATTTTTTTTATTTATGCAGAGGCCGAGGCCG
CCTCTGCCTCTGAGCTATTCCAGAAGTAGTGAGGAGGCTTTTTTGGAGGCCTAGGCTTTTGCAAAAAGCT
CCCGGGAGCTTGTATATCCATTTTCGGATCTGATCAAGAGACAGGATGAGGATCGTTTCGCATGATTGAA
CAAGATGGATTGCACGCAGGTTCTCCGGCCGCTTGGGTGGAGAGGCTATTCGGCTATGACTGGGCACAAC
AGACAATCGGCTGCTCTGATGCCGCCGTGTTCCGGCTGTCAGCGCAGGGGCGCCCGGTTCTTTTTGTCAA
GACCGACCTGTCCGGTGCCCTGAATGAACTGCAGGACGAGGCAGCGCGGCTATCGTGGCTGGCCACGACG
GGCGTTCCTTGCGCAGCTGTGCTCGACGTTGTCACTGAAGCGGGAAGGGACTGGCTGCTATTGGGCGAAG
TGCCGGGGCAGGATCTCCTGTCATCTCACCTTGCTCCTGCCGAGAAAGTATCCATCATGGCTGATGCAAT
GCGGCGGCTGCATACGCTTGATCCGGCTACCTGCCCATTCGACCACCAAGCGAAACATCGCATCGAGCGA
GCACGTACTCGGATGGAAGCCGGTCTTGTCGATCAGGATGATCTGGACGAAGAGCATCAGGGGCTCGCGC
CAGCCGAACTGTTCGCCAGGCTCAAGGCGCGCATGCCCGACGGCGAGGATCTCGTCGTGACCCATGGCGA
TGCCTGCTTGCCGAATATCATGGTGGAAAATGGCCGCTTTTCTGGATTCATCGACTGTGGCCGGCTGGGT
GTGGCGGACCGCTATCAGGACATAGCGTTGGCTACCCGTGATATTGCTGAAGAGCTTGGCGGCGAATGGG
CTGACCGCTTCCTCGTGCTTTACGGTATCGCCGCTCCCGATTCGCAGCGCATCGCCTTCTATCGCCTTCT
TGACGAGTTCTTCTGAGTCGACAATCAACCTCTGGATTACAAAATTTGTGAAAGATTGACTGGTATTCTT
AACTATGTTGCTCCTTTTACGCTATGTGGATACGCTGCTTTAATGCCTTTGTATCATGCGTTAACTAAAC
TTGTTTATTGCAGCTTATAATGGTTACAAATAAAGCAATAGCATCACAAATTTCACAAATAAAGCATTTT
TTTCACTGCATTCTAGTTGTGGTTTGTCCAAACTCATCAATGTATCTTATCATGTCTGGAATTGACTCAA
ATGATGTCAATTAGTCTATCAGAAGCTCATCTGGTCTCCCTTCCGGGGGACAAGACATCCCTGTTTAATA
TTTAAACAGCAGTGTTCCCAAACTGGGTTCTTATATCCCTTGCTCTGGTCAACCAGGTTGCAGGGTTTCC
TGTCCTCACAGGAACGAAGTCCCTAAAGAAACAGTGGCAGCCAGGTTTAGCCCCGGAATTGACTGGATTC
CTTTTTTAGGGCCCATTGGTATGGCTTTTTCCCCGTATCCCCCCAGGTGTCTGCAGGCTCAAAGAGCAGC
GAGAAGCGTTCAGAGGAAAGCGATCCCGTGCCACCTTCCCCGTGCCCGGGCTGTCCCCGCACGCTGCCGG
CTCGGGGATGCGGGGGGAGCGCCGGACCGGAGCGGAGCCCCGGGCGGCTCGCTGCTGCCCCCTAGCGGGG
GAGGGACGTAATTACATCCCTGGGGGCTTTGGGGGGGGGCTGTCCCTGATATCTATAACAAGAAAATATA
TATATAATAAGTTATCACGTAAGTAGAACATGAAATAACAATATAATTATCGTATGAGTTAAATCTTAAA
AGTCACGTAAAAGATAATCATGCGTCATTTTGACTCACGCGGTCGTTATAGTTCAAAATCAGTGACACTT
ACCGCATTGACAAGCACGCCTCACGGGAGCTCCAAGCGGCGACTGAGATGTCCTAAATGCACAGCGACGG
ATTCGCGCTATTTAGAAAGAGAGAGCAATATTTCAAGAATGCATGCGTCAATTTTACGCAGACTATCTTT
CTAGGGTTAATCTAGCTGCATCAGGATCATATCGTCGGGTCTTTTTTCCGGCTCAGTCATCGCCCAAGCT
GGCGCTATCTGGGCATCGGGGAGGAAGAAGCCCGTGCCTTTTCCCGCGAGGTTGAAGCGGCATGGAAAGA
GTTTGCCGAGGATGACTGCTGCTGCATTGACGTTGAGCGAAAACGCACGTTTACCATGATGATTCGGGAA
GGTGTGGCCATGCACGCCTTTAACGGTGAACTGTTCGTTCAGGCCACCTGGGATACCAGTTCGTCGCGGC
TTTTCCGGACACAGTTCCGGATGGTCAGCCCGAAGCGCATCAGCAACCCGAACAATACCGGCGACAGCCG
GAACTGCCGTGCCGGTGTGCAGATTAATGACAGCGGTGCGGCGCTGGGATATTACGTCAGCGAGGACGGG
TATCCTGGCTGGATGCCGCAGAAATGGACATGGATACCCCGTGAGTTACCCGGCGGGCGCGCTTGGCGTA
ATCATGGTCATAGCTGTTTCCTGTGTGAAATTGTTATCCGCTCACAATTCCACACAACATACGAGCCGGA
AGCATAAAGTGTAAAGCCTGGGGTGCCTAATGAGTGAGCTAACTCACATTAATTGCGTTGCGCTCACTGC
CCGCTTTCCAGTCGGGAAACCTGTCGTGCCAGCTGCATTAATGAATCGGCCAACGCGCGGGGAGAGGCGG
TTTGCGTATTGGGCGCTCTTCCGCTTCCTCGCTCACTGACTCGCTGCGCTCGGTCGTTCGGCTGCGGCGA
GCGGTATCAGCTCACTCAAAGGCGGTAATACGGTTATCCACAGAATCAGGGGATAACGCAGGAAAGAACA
TGTGAGCAAAAGGCCAGCAAAAGGCCAGGAACCGTAAAAAGGCCGCGTTGCTGGCGTTTTTCCATAGGCT
CCGCCCCCCTGACGAGCATCACAAAAATCGACGCTCAAGTCAGAGGTGGCGAAACCCGACAGGACTATAA
AGATACCAGGCGTTTCCCCCTGGAAGCTCCCTCGTGCGCTCTCCTGTTCCGACCCTGCCGCTTACCGGAT
ACCTGTCCGCCTTTCTCCCTTCGGGAAGCGTGGCGCTTTCTCATAGCTCACGCTGTAGGTATCTCAGTTC
GGTGTAGGTCGTTCGCTCCAAGCTGGGCTGTGTGCACGAACCCCCCGTTCAGCCCGACCGCTGCGCCTTA
TCCGGTAACTATCGTCTTGAGTCCAACCCGGTAAGACACGACTTATCGCCACTGGCAGCAGCCACTGGTA
ACAGGATTAGCAGAGCGAGGTATGTAGGCGGTGCTACAGAGTTCTTGAAGTGGTGGCCTAACTACGGCTA
CACTAGAAGAACAGTATTTGGTATCTGCGCTCTGCTGAAGCCAGTTACCTTCGGAAAAAGAGTTGGTAGC
TCTTGATCCGGCAAACAAACCACCGCTGGTAGCGGTGGTTTTTTTGTTTGCAAGCAGCAGATTACGCGCA
GAAAAAAAGGATCTCAAGAAGATCCTTTGATCTTTTCTACGGGGTCTGACGCTCAGTGGAACGAAAACTC
ACGTTAAGGGATTTTGGTCATGAGATTATCAAAAAGGATCTTCACCTAGATCCTTTTAAATTAAAAATGA
AGTTTTAAATCAATCTAAAGTATATATGAGTAAACTTGGTCTGACAGTTACCAATGCTTAATCAGTGAGG
CACCTATCTCAGCGATCTGTCTATTTCGTTCATCCATAGTTGCCTGACTCCCCGTCGTGTAGATAACTAC
GATACGGGAGGGCTTACCATCTGGCCCCAGTGCTGCAATGATACCGCGAGACCCACGCTCACCGGCTCCA
GATTTATCAGCAATAAACCAGCCAGCCGGAAGGGCCGAGCGCAGAAGTGGTCCTGCAACTTTATCCGCCT
CCATCCAGTCTATTAATTGTTGCCGGGAAGCTAGAGTAAGTAGTTCGCCAGTTAATAGTTTGCGCAACGT
TGTTGCCATTGCTACAGGCATCGTGGTGTCACGCTCGTCGTTTGGTATGGCTTCATTCAGCTCCGGTTCC
CAACGATCAAGGCGAGTTACATGATCCCCCATGTTGTGCAAAAAAGCGGTTAGCTCCTTCGGTCCTCCGA
TCGTTGTCAGAAGTAAGTTGGCCGCAGTGTTATCACTCATGGTTATGGCAGCACTGCATAATTCTCTTAC
TGTCATGCCATCCGTAAGATGCTTTTCTGTGACTGGTGAGTACTCAACCAAGTCATTCTGAGAATAGTGT
ATGCGGCGACCGAGTTGCTCTTGCCCGGCGTCAATACGGGATAATACCGCGCCACATAGCAGAACTTTAA
AAGTGCTCATCATTGGAAAACGTTCTTCGGGGCGAAAACTCTCAAGGATCTTACCGCTGTTGAGATCCAG
TTCGATGTAACCCACTCGTGCACCCAACTGATCTTCAGCATCTTTTACTTTCACCAGCGTTTCTGGGTGA
GCAAAAACAGGAAGGCAAAATGCCGCAAAAAAGGGAATAAGGGCGACACGGAAATGTTGAATACTCAT
